Addgene plasmid #234350: EML6428_ pRL662-eGFP
Purpose: Expressed eGFP(S65T) in agrobacteria for tracing in planta
Depositing lab: Erh-Min Lai. Depositing organization: Institute of Plant and Microbial Biology, Academia Sinica. Publication: Floral stage optimization and immune evasion enhance Agrobacterium-mediated genome editing in Arabidopsis. Liu MS, Huang TK, Wang YC, Wang SC, Wu CH, Kuo CH, Lai EM. New Phytol. 2025 Nov 30. doi: 10.1111/nph.70795. PubMed 41321035.
Backbone
  Vector backbone: pRL662-GFP(S65T)GentR
  Vector type: Bacterial Expression
Growth in bacteria
  Bacterial resistance: Spectinomycin, 50 μg/mL
  Growth temperature: 37°C
  Growth strain: DH5alpha
  Copy number: High Copy
Gene/Insert
  Gene/Insert name: SpeR
  Species: Synthetic
  Cloning method: Gibson Cloning
  Sequencing primers: 5′ GTCGATGTTTGATGTTATGGAGCAGCAACGATGGGGGAAGCGGTGATCGCCGAAGTATCG; 3′ CGGGAAGCCGATCTCGGCTTGAACGAATTGTTATTTGCCGACTACCTTGGTGATCTCGCC
Terms and licenses: Academic/Nonprofit Terms; Industry Terms: Not Available to Industry
How to cite: EML6428_ pRL662-eGFP was a gift from Erh-Min Lai (Addgene plasmid # 234350 ; http://n2t.net/addgene:234350 ; RRID:Addgene_234350)
