[The description below was written by a language model from this plasmid's Addgene catalogue record and pLannotate feature annotations shown in this document.]
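Description:
EML6428_pRL662-eGFP is a small (about 4.7 kb) broad-host-range bacterial expression plasmid made to label Agrobacterium cells with green fluorescence so they can be followed inside plant tissue. It replicates through the pBBR1 oriV together with the pBBR1 Rep protein, a system derived from a Bordetella bronchiseptica plasmid that functions in many Gram-negative bacteria. This allows the plasmid to be maintained both in E. coli cloning strains such as DH5alpha, where the record lists it as high copy, and in agrobacteria.

The listed "insert" is the selection marker rather than the reporter. A synthetic spectinomycin resistance gene (SpeR) was introduced by Gibson assembly into a parent named pRL662-GFP(S65T)GentR, which suggests it took the place of a gentamicin marker, although the record does not say so explicitly. In the feature table this corresponds to an aadA-type aminoglycoside adenylyltransferase (SmR, spectinomycin/streptomycin resistance) lying downstream of a class 1 integron Pc promoter.

The reporter is a roughly 720 bp Aequorea victoria-derived fluorescent protein reading frame. The annotation software labels it sg12, while the catalogue entry describes it as eGFP(S65T). It is preceded by a T7 gene 10 ribosome binding site and followed by a T7 terminator. Upstream on the same strand are a T7 promoter, a T3 promoter and a lac promoter with its operator and CAP site. The record does not state which of these drives expression in Agrobacterium, though the lac promoter is the likely candidate because no T7 polymerase source is mentioned. Short fragments of TcR, CmR, lacZα, lacI, the M13 origin and polylinkers appear to be nonfunctional remnants of earlier cloning steps.
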