Features (pLannotate 1.2.2; 23 found; start..end, strand, type, name):
     88..859     +  rep_origin     pBBR1 oriV: replication origin of the broad-host-range plasmid pBBR1 from Bordetella bronchiseptica; requires the pBBR1 Rep protein for replication
    860..1522    +  CDS            pBBR1 Rep: replication protein for the broad-host-range plasmid pBBR1 from Bordetella bronchiseptica
   1583..1652    +  CDS            TcR (fragment): tetracycline efflux protein; tet; confers resistance to tetracycline
   1982..2013    -  CDS            CmR (fragment): chloramphenicol acetyltransferase confers resistance to chloramphenicol
   2013..2090    +  rep_origin     M13 ori (fragment): M13 bacteriophage origin of replication; arrow indicates direction of (+) strand synthesis
   2094..2249    -  CDS            lacZα (fragment): LacZα fragment of β-galactosidase; lacZ fragment
   2257..2275    +  promoter       T7 promoter: promoter for bacteriophage T7 RNA polymerase
   2284..2343    +  misc_feature   MCS (fragment): pBluescript multiple cloning site
   2388..2435    -  terminator     T7 terminator: transcription terminator for bacteriophage T7 RNA polymerase
   2443..2492    -  CDS            SET1 (fragment): solubility-enhancement tag derived from T7 phage gene 10B
   2500..3216    -  CDS            sg12: sg12 is a basic (constitutively fluorescent) long stokes shift fluorescent protein published in 1997, derived from Aequorea victoria.
   3224..3246    -  RBS            RBS: efficient ribosome binding site from bacteriophage T7 gene 10 (Olins and Rangwala, 1989)
   3278..3296    -  promoter       T7 promoter: promoter for bacteriophage T7 RNA polymerase
   3315..3335    +  misc_feature   MCS (fragment): pBluescript multiple cloning site
   3348..3366    -  promoter       T3 promoter: promoter for bacteriophage T3 RNA polymerase
   3411..3427    -  protein_bind   lac operator: The lac repressor binds to the lac operator to inhibit transcription in E. coli. This inhibition can be relieved by adding lactose or isopropyl-β-D-thiogalactopyranoside (IPTG). lac repressor encoded by lacI
   3435..3465    -  promoter       lac promoter: promoter for the E. coli lac operon
   3480..3501    -  protein_bind   CAP binding site: CAP binding activates transcription in the presence of cAMP. E. coli catabolite activator protein
   3514..3605    -  CDS            lacI (fragment): lac repressor; lacI; The lac repressor binds to the lac operator to inhibit transcription in E. coli. This inhibition can be relieved by adding lactose or isopropyl-β-D-thiogalactopyranoside (IPTG).
   3606..3623    -  misc_feature   MCS (fragment): pUC18/19 multiple cloning site
   3694..4481    -  CDS            SmR (fragment): aminoglycoside adenylyltransferase (Murphy, 1985); aadA; confers resistance to spectinomycin and streptomycin
   4674..4702    -  promoter       Pc promoter: intI1 (promoter lies within the coding sequence); class 1 integron promoter
   4701..4718    +  misc_feature   MCS (fragment): pUC18/19 multiple cloning site
>Addgene plasmid #234350 | EML6428_ pRL662-eGFP | addgene full sequence | sequence record 486666 | Addgene NGS Result
CGCCCTACGGGCTTGCTCTCCGGGCTTCGCCCTGCGCGGTCGCTGCGCTCCCTTGCCAGCCCGTGGATAT
GTGGACGATGACCGCGAGCGGCCACCGGCTGGCTCGCTTCGCTCGGCCCGTGGACAACCCTGCTGGACAA
GCTGATGGACAGGCTGCGCCTGCCCACGAGCTTGACCACAGGGATTGCCCACCGGCTACCCAGCCTTCGA
CCACATACCCACCGGCTCCAACTGCGCGGCCTGCGGCCTTGCCCCATCAATTTTTTTAATTTTCTCTGGG
GAAAAGCCTCCGGCCTGCGGCCTGCGCGCTTCGCTTGCCGGTTGGACACCAAGTGGAAGGCGGGTCAAGG
CTCGCGCAGCGACCGCGCAGCGGCTTGGCCTTGACGCGCCTGGAACGACCCAAGCCTATGCGAGTGGGGG
CAGTCGAAGGGCGAAGCCCGCCCGCCTGCCCCCCGAGCCTCACGGCGGCGAGTGCGGGGGTTCCAAGGGG
GCAGCGCCACCTTGGGCAAGGCCGAAGGCCGCGCAGTCGATCAACAAGCCCCGGAGGGGCCACTTTTTGC
CGGAGGGGGAGCCGCGCCGAAGGCGTGGGGGAACCCCGCAGGGGTGCCCTTCTTTGGGCACCAAAGAACT
AGATATAGGGCGAAATGCGAAAGACTTAAAAATCAACAACTTAAAAAAGGGGGGTACGCAACAGCTCATT
GCGGCACCCCCCGCAATAGCTCATTGCGTAGGTTAAAGAAAATCTGTAATTGACTGCCACTTTTACGCAA
CGCATAATTGTTGTCGCGCTGCCGAAAAGTTGCAGCTGATTGCGCATGGTGCCTCAACCGTGCGGCACCC
CTACCGCATGGAGATAAGCATGGCCACGCAGTCCAGAGAAATCGGCATTCAAGCCAAGAACAAGCCCGGT
CACTGGGTGCAAACGGAACGCAAAGCGCATGAGGCGTGGGCCGGGCTTATTGCGAGGAAACCCACGGCGG
CAATGCTGCTGCATCACCTCGTGGCGCAGATGGGCCACCAGAACGCCGTGGTGGTCAGCCAGAAGACACT
TTCCAAGCTCATCGGACGTTCTTTGCGGACGGTCCAATACGCAGTCAAGGACTTGGTGGCCGAGCGCTGG
ATCTCCGTCGTGAAGCTCAACGGCCCCGGCACCGTGTCGGCCTACGTGGTCAATGACCGCGTGGCGTGGG
GCCAGCCCCGCGACCAGTTGCGCCTGTCGGTGTTCAGTGCCGCCGTGGTGGTTGATCACGACGACCAGGA
CGAATCGCTGTTGGGGCATGGCGACCTGCGCCGCATCCCGACCCTGTATCCGGGCGAGCAGCAACTACCG
ACCGGCCCCGGCGAGGAGCCGCCCAGCCAGCCCGGCATTCCGGGCATGGAACCAGACCTGCCAGCCTTGA
CCGAAACGGAGGAATGGGAACGGCGCGGGCAGCAGCGCTTGCCGATGCCCGATGAGCCGTGTTTTCTGGA
CGATGGCGAGCCGTTGGAGCCGCCGACACGGGTCACGCTGCCGCGCCGGTAGCACTTGGGTTGCGCAGCA
ACCCGTAAGTGCGCTGTTCCAGACTATCGGCTGTAGCCGCCTCGCCGCCCTATACCTTGTCTGCCTCCCC
GCGTTGCGTCGCGGTGCATGGAGCCGGGCCACCTCGACCTGAATGGAAGCCGGCGGCACCTCGCTAACGG
ATTCACCGTTTTTATCAGGCTCTGGGAGGCAGAATAAATGATCATATCGTCAATTATTACCTCCACGGGG
AGAGCCTGAGCAAACTGGCCTCAGGCATTTGAGAAGCACACGGTCACACTGCTTCCGGTAGTCAATAAAC
CGGTAAACCAGCAATAGACATAAGCGGCTATTTAACGACCCTGCCCTGAACCGACGACCGGGTCGAATTT
GCTTTCGAATTTCTGCCATTCATCCGCTTATTATCACTTATTCAGGCGTAGCAACCAGGCGTTTAAGGGC
ACCAATAACTGCCTTAAAAAAATTACGCCCCGCCCTGCCACTCATCGCAGTACGGCCTATTGGTTAAAAA
ATGAGCTGATTTAACAAAAATTTAACGCGAATTTTAACAAAATATTAACGCTTACAATTTCCATTCGCCA
TTCAGGCTGCGCAACTGTTGGGAAGGGCGATCGGTGCGGGCCTCTTCGCTATTACGCCAGCTGGCGAAAG
GGGGATGTGCTGCAAGGCGATTAAGTTGGGTAACGCCAGGGTTTTCCCAGTCACGACGTTGTAAAACGAC
GGCCAGTGAGCGCGCGTAATACGACTCACTATAGGGCGAATTGGAGCTCCACCGCGGTGGCGGCCGCTCT
AGAACTAGTGGATCCCCCGGGCTGCAGGAATTCATCGATATCTAGATCTCGAATCCGGATATAGTTCCTC
CTTTCAGCAAAAAACCCCTCAAGACCCGTTTAGAGGCCCCAAGGGGTTATGCTAGTTATTGCTCAGCGGT
GGCAGCAGCCAACTCAGCTTCCTTTCGGGCTTTGTTAGCAGCCGGATCCTTTGTATAGTTCATCCATGCC
ATGTGTAATCCCAGCAGCTGTTACAAACTCAAGAAGGACCATGTGGTCTCTCTTTTCGTTGGGATCTTTC
GAAAGGGCAGATTGTGTGGACAGGTAATGGTTGTCTGGTAAAAGGACAGGGCCATCGCCAATTGGAGTAT
TTTGTTGATAATGGTCTGCTAGTTGAACGCTTCCATCTTCAATGTTGTGTCTAATTTTGAAGTTAGCTTT
GATTCCATTCTTTTGTTTGTCTGCCATGATGTATACATTGTGTGAGTTATAGTTGTATTCCAATTTGTGC
CCAAGAATGTTTCCATCTTCTTTAAAATCAATACCTTTTAACTCGATTCTATTAACAAGGGTATCACCTT
CAAACTTGACTTCAGCACGTGTCTTGTAGTTCCCGTCATCTTTGAAAAATATAGTTCTTTCCTGTACATA
ACCTTCGGGCATGGCACTCTTGAAAAAGTCATGCCGTTTCATATGATCCGGGTATCTTGAAAAGCACTGA
ACACCATAAGTGAAAGTAGTGACAAGTGTTGGCCATGGAACAGGTAGTTTTCCAGTAGTGCAAATAAATT
TAAGGGTAAGTTTTCCGTATGTTGCATCACCTTCACCCTCTCCACTGACAGAAAATTTGTGCCCATTAAC
ATCACCATCTAATTCAACAAGAATTGGGACAACTCCAGTGAAGAGTTCTTCTCCTTTGCTAGCCATATGT
ATATCTCCTTCTTAAAGTTAAACAAAATTATTTCTAGAGGGAAACCGTTGTGGTCTCCCTATAGTGAGTC
GTATTAATTTCGCGGGATCGAGATCTCGAGGGGGGGCCCGGTACCCAGCTTTTGTTCCCTTTAGTGAGGG
TTAATTGCGCGCTTGGCGTAATCATGGTCATAGCTGTTTCCTGTGTGAAATTGTTATCCGCTCACAATTC
CACACAACATACGAGCCGGAAGCATAAAGTGTAAAGCCTGGGGTGCCTAATGAGTGAGCTAACTCACATT
AATTGCGTTGCGCTCACTGCCCGCTTTCCAGTCGGGAAACCTGTCGTGCCAGCTGCATTAATGAATCGGC
CAACGCGCGGGGAGAGGCGGTTTGCGTATTGGGCGGGGTACCGAGCTCGAATTGGCCGCGGCGTTGTGAC
AATTTACCGAACAACTCCGCGGCCGGGAAGCCGATCTCGGCTTGAACGAATTGTTATTTGCCGACTACCT
TGGTGATCTCGCCTTTCACGTAGTGGACAAATTCTTCCAACTGATCTGCGCGCGAGGCCAAGCGATCTTC
TTCTTGTCCAAGATAAGCCTGTCTAGCTTCAAGTATGACGGGCTGATACTGGGCCGGCAGGCGCTCCATT
GCCCAGTCGGCAGCGACATCCTTCGGCGCGATTTTGCCGGTTACTGCGCTGTACCAAATGCGGGACAACG
TAAGCACTACATTTCGCTCATCGCCAGCCCAGTCGGGCGGCGAGTTCCATAGCGTTAAGGTTTCATTTAG
CGCCTCAAATAGATCCTGTTCAGGAACCGGATCAAAGAGTTCCTCCGCCGCTGGACCTACCAAGGCAACG
CTATGTTCTCTTGCTTTTGTCAGCAAGATAGCCAGATCAATGTCGATCGTGGCTGGCTCGAAGATACCTG
CAAGAATGTCATTGCGCTGCCATTCTCCAAATTGCAGTTCGCGCTTAGCTGGATAACGCCACGGAATGAT
GTCGTCGTGCACAACAATGGTGACTTCTACAGCGCGGAGAATCTCGCTCTCTCCAGGGGAAGCCGAAGTT
TCCAAAAGGTCGTTGATCAAAGCTCGCCGCGTTGTTTCATCAAGCCTTACGGTCACCGTAACCAGCAAAT
CAATATCACTGTGTGGCTTCAGGCCGCCATCCACTGCGGAGCCGTACAAATGTACGGCCAGCAACGTCGG
TTCGAGATGGCGCTCGATGACGCCAACTACCTCTGATAGTTGAGTCGATACTTCGGCGATCACCGCTTCC
CCCATCGTTGCTGCTCCATAACATCAAACATCGACCCACGGCGTAACGCGCTTGCTGCTTGGATGCCCGA
GGCATAGACTGTACAAAAAAACAGTCATAACAAGCCATGAAAACCGCCACTGCGCCGTTACCACCGCTGC
GTTCGGTCAAGGTTCTGGACCAGTTGCGTGAGCGCATACGCTACTTGCATTACAGTTTACGAACCGAACA
GGCTTATGTCAATTCGAGCTCGGTACCC
